Addgene plasmid #135185: TPC2(ΔN49)-mCherry
Purpose: TPC2 with truncated N-terminus, tagged with mCherry on C terminus.
Depositing lab: Antony Galione. Depositing organization: University of Oxford. Publication: Expression of Ca(2)(+)-permeable two-pore channels rescues NAADP signalling in TPC-deficient cells. Ruas M, Davis LC, Chen CC, Morgan AJ, Chuang KT, Walseth TF, Grimm C, Garnham C, Powell T, Platt N, Platt FM, Biel M, Wahl-Schott C, Parrington J, Galione A. EMBO J. 2015 Jul 2;34(13):1743-58. doi: 10.15252/embj.201490009. Epub 2015 Apr 14. PubMed 25872774.
Backbone
  Vector backbone: pLVXpuro
  Backbone manufacturer: Clontech
  Backbone size w/o insert (bp): 8080
  Total vector size (bp): 10843
  Vector type: Mammalian Expression, Lentiviral
  Selectable markers: Puromycin
Growth in bacteria
  Bacterial resistance: Ampicillin, 100 μg/mL
  Growth temperature: 37°C
  Growth strain: NEB Stable
  Copy number: High Copy
Gene/Insert
  Gene/Insert name: TPC2 (alt names: Two-pore channel 2; Tpcn2)
  Species: M. musculus (mouse)
  Insert size (bp): 2193
  Mutation: Deleted amino acids 1-49
  GenBank ID: BC141195
  Entrez Gene: Tpcn2 (a.k.a. D830047E22Rik, Gm35086)
  Tag / fusion protein: mCherry (C terminal on insert)
  Cloning method: Ligation Independent Cloning
  Sequencing primers: 5′ CAACGGGACTTTCCAAAATG; 3′ CCAGAGGCCACTTGTGTAGC
Resource information
  A portion of this plasmid was derived from a plasmid made by: Unknown
Terms and licenses: Academic/Nonprofit Terms; Industry Terms: Not Available to Industry
Depositor comments: IMAGE clone: 9055807 ImaGenes collection: IRCKp5014F1215Q GeneBank: BC141195
How to cite: TPC2(ΔN49)-mCherry was a gift from Antony Galione (Addgene plasmid # 135185 ; http://n2t.net/addgene:135185 ; RRID:Addgene_135185)
