[The description below was written by a language model from this plasmid's Addgene catalogue record and pLannotate feature annotations shown in this document.]
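Description:
TPC2(ΔN49)-mCherry is an HIV-1-based lentiviral expression plasmid built on the pLVXpuro backbone for expressing an N-terminally truncated mouse two-pore channel 2 (Tpcn2) in mammalian cells. It is maintained in E. coli through a high-copy ColE1/pUC-type origin and an ampicillin resistance gene. The catalogue lists a total size of about 10.8 kb, in reasonable agreement with the 10,796 nt sequenced record that the feature table covers.

The transfer cassette is flanked by two HIV-1 LTR-derived elements, each preceded by an annotated nef fragment. It carries the Ψ packaging signal with an adjoining gag fragment, the Rev response element for Rev-dependent nuclear export of the genomic RNA, and a cPPT/CTS element that aids nuclear import of the reverse-transcribed genome. Within it, the CMV immediate early enhancer and promoter drive the Tpcn2 coding sequence lacking amino acids 1–49, fused at its C terminus to mCherry so the channel can be followed by red fluorescence. Downstream, a mouse PGK promoter drives puromycin N-acetyltransferase, allowing selection of transduced or transfected cells. A WPRE precedes the 3′ LTR to enhance transcript expression. An SV40 polyadenylation signal and remnants of the lac promoter region lie in the bacterial backbone.

TPC2 is annotated as an NAADP-responsive Ca²⁺-permeable channel of the lysosomal membrane, and the associated publication concerns rescue of NAADP signalling in TPC-deficient cells by re-expression of two-pore channels. This truncated variant presumably tests the contribution of the N-terminal region, although the record does not state the specific effect of the deletion.
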