Features (pLannotate 1.2.2; 24 found; start..end, strand, type, name):
     45..145     +  CDS            Rev (fragment): human immunodeficiency virus 1 (HIV-1) Rev protein; rev; enhances nuclear export of unspliced and incompletely spliced viral mRNAs
    160..275     +  misc_feature   cPPT/CTS: central polypurine tract and central termination sequence of HIV-1 (lacking the first T)
    333..636     +  enhancer       CMV enhancer: human cytomegalovirus immediate early enhancer
    637..840     +  promoter       CMV promoter: human cytomegalovirus (CMV) immediate early promoter
    915..3017    +  CDS            Tpcn2: TPC2_MOUSE - Also known as Tpc2. Experimental evidence at protein level: Swiss-Prot protein existence level 1. Nicotinic acid adenine dinucleotide phosphate (NAADP) receptor that may function as one of the major voltage-gated Ca(2+) channels (VDCC) across the lysosomal membrane. Involved in smooth muscle contraction. From Mus musculus (Mouse).
   3026..3734    +  CDS            mCherry (fragment): monomeric derivative of DsRed fluorescent protein (Shaner et al., 2004) mammalian codon-optimized
   3763..4262    +  promoter       PGK promoter: mouse phosphoglycerate kinase 1 promoter
   4283..4882    +  CDS            PuroR: puromycin N-acetyltransferase; pac from Streptomyces alboniger; confers resistance to puromycin
   4896..5484    +  misc_feature   WPRE: woodchuck hepatitis virus posttranscriptional regulatory element
   5501..6019    +  CDS            nef (fragment): NEF_HV1BR - Experimental evidence at protein level: Swiss-Prot protein existence level 1. Extracellular Nef protein targets CD4(+) T-lymphocytes for apoptosis by interacting with CXCR4 surface receptors (PubMed:14990729). From Human immunodeficiency virus type 1 group M subtype B (isolate BRU/LAI) (HIV-1).
   6067..6324    +  LTR            5' LTR (truncated): truncated 5' long terminal repeat (LTR) from HIV-1
   6475..6497    -  protein_bind   lac operator (fragment): The lac repressor binds to the lac operator to inhibit transcription in E. coli. This inhibition can be relieved by adding lactose or isopropyl-β-D-thiogalactopyranoside (IPTG). lac repressor encoded by lacI
   6501..6531    -  promoter       lac promoter: promoter for the E. coli lac operon
   6546..6567    -  protein_bind   CAP binding site: CAP binding activates transcription in the presence of cAMP. E. coli catabolite activator protein
   6580..6672    -  CDS            lacI (fragment): lac repressor; lacI; The lac repressor binds to the lac operator to inhibit transcription in E. coli. This inhibition can be relieved by adding lactose or isopropyl-β-D-thiogalactopyranoside (IPTG).
   6855..7443    -  rep_origin     ori: high-copy-number ColE1/pMB1/pBR322/pUC origin of replication
   7614..8474    -  CDS            AmpR: β-lactamase; bla; confers resistance to ampicillin, carbenicillin, and related antibiotics
   8475..8579    -  promoter       AmpR promoter: bla
   8627..8761    +  polyA_signal   SV40 poly(A) signal: SV40 polyadenylation signal
   8928..9257    +  CDS            nef (fragment): NEF_HV1BR - Experimental evidence at protein level: Swiss-Prot protein existence level 1. Extracellular Nef protein targets CD4(+) T-lymphocytes for apoptosis by interacting with CXCR4 surface receptors (PubMed:14990729). From Human immunodeficiency virus type 1 group M subtype B (isolate BRU/LAI) (HIV-1).
   9305..9562    +  LTR            5' LTR (truncated): truncated 5' long terminal repeat (LTR) from HIV-1
   9609..9734    +  misc_feature   HIV-1 Ψ: packaging signal of human immunodeficiency virus type 1
   9718..10056   +  CDS            HIV-1 gag (fragment): gag protein from human immunodeficiency virus 1; gag
  10231..10464   +  misc_feature   RRE: The Rev response element (RRE) of HIV-1 allows for Rev-dependent mRNA export from the nucleus to the cytoplasm.
>Addgene plasmid #135185 | TPC2(ΔN49)-mCherry | addgene full sequence | sequence record 267159 | Addgene NGS Result
TAGTGAATAGAGTTAGGCAGGGATATTCACCATTATCGTTTCAGACCCACCTCCCAACCCCGAGGGGACC
CGACAGGCCCGAAGGAATAGAAGAAGAAGGTGGAGAGAGAGACAGAGACAGATCCATTCGATTAGTGAAC
GGATCTCGACGGTATCGCCTTTAAAAGAAAAGGGGGGATTGGGGGGTACAGTGCAGGGGAAAGAATAGTA
GACATAATAGCAACAGACATACAAACTAAAGAATTACAAAAACAAATTACAAAAATTCAAAATTTTCGGG
TTTATTACAGGGACAGCAGAGATCCAGTTTATCGATAAGCTTGGGAGTTCCGCGTTACATAACTTACGGT
AAATGGCCCGCCTGGCTGACCGCCCAACGACCCCCGCCCATTGACGTCAATAATGACGTATGTTCCCATA
GTAACGCCAATAGGGACTTTCCATTGACGTCAATGGGTGGAGTATTTACGGTAAACTGCCCACTTGGCAG
TACATCAAGTGTATCATATGCCAAGTACGCCCCCTATTGACGTCAATGACGGTAAATGGCCCGCCTGGCA
TTATGCCCAGTACATGACCTTATGGGACTTTCCTACTTGGCAGTACATCTACGTATTAGTCATCGCTATT
ACCATGGTGATGCGGTTTTGGCAGTACATCAATGGGCGTGGATAGCGGTTTGACTCACGGGGATTTCCAA
GTCTCCACCCCATTGACGTCAATGGGAGTTTGTTTTGGCACCAAAATCAACGGGACTTTCCAAAATGTCG
TAACAACTCCGCCCCATTGACGCAAATGGGCGGTAGGCGTGTACGGTGGGAGGTCTATATAAGCAGAGCT
CGTTTAGTGAACCGTCAGATCGCCTGGAGACGCCATCCACGCTGTTTTGACCTCCATAGAAGACACCGAC
TCTACTAGAGGATCGCTAGCGCTACCGGACTCAGATCTCGAGCTCAAGCTTCGAATTCACCATGGATGCT
GGTTCATTGTGGCTTTACCGCTGGTATTACTCGAACGTCTGCCAACGTGTGCTGGGCTTCATCATTTTCC
TGATCCTGATCTTGGCTTTTGTGGAGGTCCCATCTTCCTTCACAAAGACTGCAGATGTGCGCTACCGTTC
CCAGCCCTGGCAGCCGCCCTGTGGCCTGACCGAGACGATCGAGGCGTTCTGCTTGCTTGCCTTCCTGGTT
GACCTCTCTGTGAAGGGCTACTTGGTTGGGCAGGCCCAGTTGCAGCAGAACCTGTGGCTGCTGGCCTACT
TTATGGTGCTGGTTGTGTCTGTGGTGGACTGGATCGTTTCGCTGAGCCTTGCTTGTGAGGAGCCCCTGCG
GATGCGCCGGCTGCTCCGCCCCTTCTTCCTGCTGCAGAATTCCTCCATGATGAAGAAGACCCTGAAGTGT
ATACGGTGGTCGCTACCAGAAATGGCCAGTGTCGGGCTGCTGCTGGCCATCCACCTGTGTCTCTTCACCA
TCATTGGGATGCTGCTGTTCACCATTGGTGAGAAGGATGAAGCACAGGACCAGGAGAGGCTGGCCTACTT
CCGGAACCTTCCAGAAGCACTGACCTCACTCCTAGTGCTGCTGACGACTTCCAACAACCCTGATGTGATG
ATCCCTGCGTATACTCAGAACCGGGCCTTTGCTCTCTTCTTCATAGTCTTCACCTTGATAGGAAGCTTGT
TTCTGATGAACCTGCTGACAGCCATCATCTATAATCAGTTCCGTGGCTACCTAATGAAATCTCTACAGAC
CTCACTGTTCCGGCGGCGACTGGGGGCCCGTGCAGCCTACGAAGTCCTCGCCTCCAGGGCCGGGCCAGCT
GGAACCACCCCTGAGTTAGTTGGGGTGAATCCTGAGACCTTCCTGCCAGTGCTTCAGAAAACGCAGCTGA
ACAAAACCCACAAACAAGCCATTATGCAGAAGGTGCAGTCCTATGAAGGCCGCCCAATGCTGGCTGATGA
GTTCCAGAAACTCTTCGATGAGGTTGACAAAGGTGTGGCCAAAGAGCGCCCGCTGAAGCCCCAATACCAG
TCTCCATTTCTGCAGACTGCCCAGTTCATCTTTAGCCACCACTACTTCGACTACCTGGGGAACCTCGTCG
CTCTGGGAAACCTCTTGTCTATTTGTGTGTTCCTGGTGCTGGACTCAGACCTGCTGCCTGGGGAACGTGA
TGACTTTGTCCTGGGGATTCTTGACTACATCTTCATCTTGTACTACCTGCTGGAGCTGCTGTTTAAGGTG
TTCGCGCTGGGCCTGCCAGGCTACCTGTCCTACCATAGCAATGTGTTTGATGGCCTCCTCACCATCATCC
TGCTGGTTTCGGAGATTTGCACCCTGGCTGTATACCGATTGCCGCACTCAGGATGGAAGCCAGAGCAGTA
TGGCCCACTGTCGCTCTGGGACATGACACGACTGATGAACACACTGATTGTGTTTCGCTTCCTGCGCATC
ATCCCCAACATAAAGCCAATGGCTGAGGTAGCCAACACCATCCTGGGCCTAATCCCTAACTTGAGGGCAT
TTGGTGGGATCCTGGTGGTGGCATACTATGTGTTTGCCATGATCGGGATCAACCTGTTCCGAGGTGTCAT
CGTGCCTCCTGGAAACAGCAGCCTGGTTCCCGACAACAACTCAGCTGTATGTGGAAGCTTTGAGCAGCTA
GGTTACTGGCCCAACAACTTTGACGACTTTGCTGCTGCTTTGATCACACTGTGGAACGTGATGGTGGTGA
ACAATTGGCAGGTGATCCTGGAAGCCTATAAGCGCTACGCAGGCCCGTGGTCAATGGTGTATTTTGTGCT
ATGGTGGCTGGTGTCCTCTGTTATCTGGATCAACCTGTTTCTGGCTCTTCTTCTGGAGAACTTTCTCCAC
AGATGGGACCCTCAAGGTCATAAGCAGCTCCTTGTTGGGACCAAGCAGATGTCTGTGGAGCTCATGTTCA
GGGATATCCTAGAAGAGCCCAAGGAGGAGGAACTGATGGAGAAGCTACACAAACACCCACACTTGCATCT
GTGCAGGGCGGCCGCGGTGAGCAAGGGCGAGGAGGATAACTTAGCCATCATCAAGGAGTTCATGCGCTTC
AAGGTGCACATGGAGGGCTCCGTGAACGGCCACGAGTTCGAGATCGAGGGCGAGGGCGAGGGCCGCCCCT
ACGAGGGCACCCAGACCGCCAAGCTGAAGGTGACCAAGGGTGGCCCCCTGCCCTTCGCCTGGGACATCCT
GTCCCCTCAGTTCATGTACGGCTCCAAGGCCTACGTGAAGCACCCCGCCGACATCCCCGACTACTTGAAG
CTGTCCTTCCCCGAGGGCTTCAAGTGGGAGCGCGTGATGAACTTCGAGGACGGCGGCGTGGTGACCGTGA
CCCAGGACTCCTCCCTGCAGGACGGCGAGTTCATCTACAAGGTGAAGCTGCGCGGCACCAACTTCCCCTC
CGACGGCCCCGTAATGCAGAAGAAGACCATGGGCTGGGAGGCCTCCTCCGAGCGGATGTACCCCGAGGAC
GGCGCCCTGAAGGGCGAGATCAAGCAGAGGCTGAAGCTGAAGGACGGCGGCCACTACGACGCTGAGGTCA
AGACCACCTACAAGGCCAAGAAGCCCGTGCAGCTGCCCGGCGCCTACAACGTCAACATCAAGTTGGACAT
CACCTCCCACAACGAGGACTACACCATCGTGGAACAGTACGAACGCGCCGAGGGCCGCCACTCCACCGGC
GGCATGGACGAGCTGTACAAGTAGGGATCCCGCGACTCTAGATAATTCTACCGGGTAGGGGAGGCGCTTT
TCCCAAGGCAGTCTGGAGCATGCGCTTTAGCAGCCCCGCTGGGCACTTGGCGCTACACAAGTGGCCTCTG
GCCTCGCACACATTCCACATCCACCGGTAGGCGCCAACCGGCTCCGTTCTTTGGTGGCCCCTTCGCGCCA
CCTTCTACTCCTCCCCTAGTCAGGAAGTTCCCCCCCGCCCCGCAGCTCGCGTCGTGCAGGACGTGACAAA
TGGAAGTAGCACGTCTCACTAGTCTCGTGCAGATGGACAGCACCGCTGAGCAATGGAAGCGGGTAGGCCT
TTGGGGCAGCGGCCAATAGCAGCTTTGCTCCTTCGCTTTCTGGGCTCAGAGGCTGGGAAGGGGTGGGTCC
GGGGGCGGGCTCAGGGGCGGGCTCAGGGGCGGGGCGGGCGCCCGAAGGTCCTCCGGAGGCCCGGCATTCT
GCACGCTTCAAAAGCGCACGTCTGCCGCGCTGTTCTCCTCTTCCTCATCTCCGGGCCTTTCGACCTGCAG
CCCAAGCTTACCATGACCGAGTACAAGCCCACGGTGCGCCTCGCCACCCGCGACGACGTCCCCAGGGCCG
TACGCACCCTCGCCGCCGCGTTCGCCGACTACCCCGCCACGCGCCACACCGTCGATCCGGACCGCCACAT
CGAGCGGGTCACCGAGCTGCAAGAACTCTTCCTCACGCGCGTCGGGCTCGACATCGGCAAGGTGTGGGTC
GCGGACGACGGCGCCGCGGTGGCGGTCTGGACCACGCCGGAGAGCGTCGAAGCGGGGGCGGTGTTCGCCG
AGATCGGCCCGCGCATGGCCGAGTTGAGCGGTTCCCGGCTGGCCGCGCAGCAACAGATGGAAGGCCTCCT
GGCGCCGCACCGGCCCAAGGAGCCCGCGTGGTTCCTGGCCACCGTCGGCGTCTCGCCCGACCACCAGGGC
AAGGGTCTGGGCAGCGCCGTCGTGCTCCCCGGAGTGGAGGCGGCCGAGCGCGCCGGGGTGCCCGCCTTCC
TGGAGACCTCCGCGCCCCGCAACCTCCCCTTCTACGAGCGGCTCGGCTTCACCGTCACCGCCGACGTCGA
GGTGCCCGAAGGACCGCGCACCTGGTGCATGACCCGCAAGCCCGGTGCCTGACCGCGTCTGGAACAATCA
ACCTCTGGATTACAAAATTTGTGAAAGATTGACTGGTATTCTTAACTATGTTGCTCCTTTTACGCTATGT
GGATACGCTGCTTTAATGCCTTTGTATCATGCTATTGCTTCCCGTATGGCTTTCATTTTCTCCTCCTTGT
ATAAATCCTGGTTGCTGTCTCTTTATGAGGAGTTGTGGCCCGTTGTCAGGCAACGTGGCGTGGTGTGCAC
TGTGTTTGCTGACGCAACCCCCACTGGTTGGGGCATTGCCACCACCTGTCAGCTCCTTTCCGGGACTTTC
GCTTTCCCCCTCCCTATTGCCACGGCGGAACTCATCGCCGCCTGCCTTGCCCGCTGCTGGACAGGGGCTC
GGCTGTTGGGCACTGACAATTCCGTGGTGTTGTCGGGGAAGCTGACGTCCTTTCCATGGCTGCTCGCCTG
TGTTGCCACCTGGATTCTGCGCGGGACGTCCTTCTGCTACGTCCCTTCGGCCCTCAATCCAGCGGACCTT
CCTTCCCGCGGCCTGCTGCCGGCTCTGCGGCCTCTTCCGCGTCTTCGCCTTCGCCCTCAGACGAGTCGGA
TCTCCCTTTGGGCCGCCTCCCCGCCTGGAATTAATTCTGCAGTCGAGACCTAGAAAAACATGGAGCAATC
ACAAGTAGCAATACAGCAGCTACCAATGCTGATTGTGCCTGGCTAGAAGCACAAGAGGAGGAGGAGGTGG
GTTTTCCAGTCACACCTCAGGTACCTTTAAGACCAATGACTTACAAGGCAGCTGTAGATCTTAGCCACTT
TTTAAAAGAAAAGAGGGGACTGGAAGGGCTAATTCACTCCCAACGAAGACAAGATATCCTTGATCTGTGG
ATCTACCACACACAAGGCTACTTCCCTGATTAGCAGAACTACACACCAGGGCCAGGGGTCAGATATCCAC
TGACCTTTGGATGGTGCTACAAGCTAGTACCAGTTGAGCCAGATAAGGTAGAAGAGGCCAATAAAGGAGA
GAACACCAGCTTGTTACACCCTGTGAGCCTGCATGGGATGGATGACCCGGAGAGAGAAGTGTTAGAGTGG
AGGTTTGACAGCCGCCTAGCATTTCATCACGTGGCCCGAGAGCTGCATCCGGAGTACTTCAAGAACTGCT
GATATCGAGCTTGCTACAAGGGACTTTCCGCTGGGGACTTTCCAGGGAGGCGTGGCCTGGGCGGGACTGG
GGAGTGGCGAGCCCTCAGATCCTGCATATAAGCAGCTGCTTTTTGCCTGTACTGGGTCTCTCTGGTTAGA
CCAGATCTGAGCCTGGGAGCTCTCTGGCTAACTAGGGAACCCACTGCTTAAGCCTCAATAAAGCTTGCCT
TGAGTGCTTCAAGTAGTGTGTGCCCGTCTGTTGTGTGACTCTGGTAACTAGAGATCCCTCAGACCCTTTT
AGTCAGTGTGGAAAATCTCTAGCAGTAGTAGTTCATGTCATCTTATTATTCAGTATTTATAACTTGCAAA
GAAATGAATATCAGAGAGTGAGAGGCCTTGACATTGCTAGCGTTTTACCGTCGACCTCTAGCTAGAGCTT
GGCGTAATCATGGTCATAGCTGTTTCCTGTGTGAAATTGTTATCCGCTCACAATTCCACACAACATACGA
GCCGGAAGCATAAAGTGTAAAGCCTGGGGTGCCTAATGAGTGAGCTAACTCACATTAATTGCGTTGCGCT
CACTGCCCGCTTTCCAGTCGGGAAACCTGTCGTGCCAGCTGCATTAATGAATCGGCCAACGCGCGGGGAG
AGGCGGTTTGCGTATTGGGCGCTCTTCCGCTTCCTCGCTCACTGACTCGCTGCGCTCGGTCGTTCGGCTG
CGGCGAGCGGTATCAGCTCACTCAAAGGCGGTAATACGGTTATCCACAGAATCAGGGGATAACGCAGGAA
AGAACATGTGAGCAAAAGGCCAGCAAAAGGCCAGGAACCGTAAAAAGGCCGCGTTGCTGGCGTTTTTCCA
TAGGCTCCGCCCCCCTGACGAGCATCACAAAAATCGACGCTCAAGTCAGAGGTGGCGAAACCCGACAGGA
CTATAAAGATACCAGGCGTTTCCCCCTGGAAGCTCCCTCGTGCGCTCTCCTGTTCCGACCCTGCCGCTTA
CCGGATACCTGTCCGCCTTTCTCCCTTCGGGAAGCGTGGCGCTTTCTCATAGCTCACGCTGTAGGTATCT
CAGTTCGGTGTAGGTCGTTCGCTCCAAGCTGGGCTGTGTGCACGAACCCCCCGTTCAGCCCGACCGCTGC
GCCTTATCCGGTAACTATCGTCTTGAGTCCAACCCGGTAAGACACGACTTATCGCCACTGGCAGCAGCCA
CTGGTAACAGGATTAGCAGAGCGAGGTATGTAGGCGGTGCTACAGAGTTCTTGAAGTGGTGGCCTAACTA
CGGCTACACTAGAAGAACAGTATTTGGTATCTGCGCTCTGCTGAAGCCAGTTACCTTCGGAAAAAGAGTT
GGTAGCTCTTGATCCGGCAAACAAACCACCGCTGGTAGCGGTGGTTTTTTTGTTTGCAAGCAGCAGATTA
CGCGCAGAAAAAAAGGATCTCAAGAAGATCCTTTGATCTTTTCTACGGGGTCTGACGCTCAGTGGAACGA
AAACTCACGTTAAGGGATTTTGGTCATGAGATTATCAAAAAGGATCTTCACCTAGATCCTTTTAAATTAA
AAATGAAGTTTTAAATCAATCTAAAGTATATATGAGTAAACTTGGTCTGACAGTTACCAATGCTTAATCA
GTGAGGCACCTATCTCAGCGATCTGTCTATTTCGTTCATCCATAGTTGCCTGACTCCCCGTCGTGTAGAT
AACTACGATACGGGAGGGCTTACCATCTGGCCCCAGTGCTGCAATGATACCGCGAGACCCACGCTCACCG
GCTCCAGATTTATCAGCAATAAACCAGCCAGCCGGAAGGGCCGAGCGCAGAAGTGGTCCTGCAACTTTAT
CCGCCTCCATCCAGTCTATTAATTGTTGCCGGGAAGCTAGAGTAAGTAGTTCGCCAGTTAATAGTTTGCG
CAACGTTGTTGCCATTGCTACAGGCATCGTGGTGTCACGCTCGTCGTTTGGTATGGCTTCATTCAGCTCC
GGTTCCCAACGATCAAGGCGAGTTACATGATCCCCCATGTTGTGCAAAAAAGCGGTTAGCTCCTTCGGTC
CTCCGATCGTTGTCAGAAGTAAGTTGGCCGCAGTGTTATCACTCATGGTTATGGCAGCACTGCATAATTC
TCTTACTGTCATGCCATCCGTAAGATGCTTTTCTGTGACTGGTGAGTACTCAACCAAGTCATTCTGAGAA
TAGTGTATGCGGCGACCGAGTTGCTCTTGCCCGGCGTCAATACGGGATAATACCGCGCCACATAGCAGAA
CTTTAAAAGTGCTCATCATTGGAAAACGTTCTTCGGGGCGAAAACTCTCAAGGATCTTACCGCTGTTGAG
ATCCAGTTCGATGTAACCCACTCGTGCACCCAACTGATCTTCAGCATCTTTTACTTTCACCAGCGTTTCT
GGGTGAGCAAAAACAGGAAGGCAAAATGCCGCAAAAAAGGGAATAAGGGCGACACGGAAATGTTGAATAC
TCATACTCTTCCTTTTTCAATATTATTGAAGCATTTATCAGGGTTATTGTCTCATGAGCGGATACATATT
TGAATGTATTTAGAAAAATAAACAAATAGGGGTTCCGCGCACATTTCCCCGAAAAGTGCCACCTGACGTC
GACGGATCGGGAGATCAACTTGTTTATTGCAGCTTATAATGGTTACAAATAAAGCAATAGCATCACAAAT
TTCACAAATAAAGCATTTTTTTCACTGCATTCTAGTTGTGGTTTGTCCAAACTCATCAATGTATCTTATC
ATGTCTGGATCAACTGGATAACTCAAGCTAACCAAAATCATCCCAAACTTCCCACCCCATACCCTATTAC
CACTGCCAATTACCTGTGGTTTCATTTACTCTAAACCTGTGATTCCTCTGAATTATTTTCATTTTAAAGA
AATTGTATTTGTTAAATATGTACTACAAACTTAGTAGTTGGAAGGGCTAATTCACTCCCAAAGAAGACAA
GATATCCTTGATCTGTGGATCTACCACACACAAGGCTACTTCCCTGATTAGCAGAACTACACACCAGGGC
CAGGGGTCAGATATCCACTGACCTTTGGATGGTGCTACAAGCTAGTACCAGTTGAGCCAGATAAGGTAGA
AGAGGCCAATAAAGGAGAGAACACCAGCTTGTTACACCCTGTGAGCCTGCATGGGATGGATGACCCGGAG
AGAGAAGTGTTAGAGTGGAGGTTTGACAGCCGCCTAGCATTTCATCACGTGGCCCGAGAGCTGCATCCGG
AGTACTTCAAGAACTGCTGATATCGAGCTTGCTACAAGGGACTTTCCGCTGGGGACTTTCCAGGGAGGCG
TGGCCTGGGCGGGACTGGGGAGTGGCGAGCCCTCAGATCCTGCATATAAGCAGCTGCTTTTTGCCTGTAC
TGGGTCTCTCTGGTTAGACCAGATCTGAGCCTGGGAGCTCTCTGGCTAACTAGGGAACCCACTGCTTAAG
CCTCAATAAAGCTTGCCTTGAGTGCTTCAAGTAGTGTGTGCCCGTCTGTTGTGTGACTCTGGTAACTAGA
GATCCCTCAGACCCTTTTAGTCAGTGTGGAAAATCTCTAGCAGTGGCGCCCGAACAGGGACTTGAAAGCG
AAAGGGAAACCAGAGGAGCTCTCTCGACGCAGGACTCGGCTTGCTGAAGCGCGCACGGCAAGAGGCGAGG
GGCGGCGACTGGTGAGTACGCCAAAAATTTTGACTAGCGGAGGCTAGAAGGAGAGAGATGGGTGCGAGAG
CGTCAGTATTAAGCGGGGGAGAATTAGATCGCGATGGGAAAAAATTCGGTTAAGGCCAGGGGGAAAGAAA
AAATATAAATTAAAACATATAGTATGGGCAAGCAGGGAGCTAGAACGATTCGCAGTTAATCCTGGCCTGT
TAGAAACATCAGAAGGCTGTAGACAAATACTGGGACAGCTACAACCATCCCTTCAGACAGGATCAGAAGA
ACTTAGATCATTATATAATACAGTAGCAACCCTCTATTGTGTGCATCAAAGGATAGAGATAAAAGACACC
AAGGAAGCTTTAGACAAGATAGAGGAAGAGCAAAACAAAAGTAAGACCACCGCACAGCAAGCGGCCGGCC
GCTGATCTTCAGACCTGGAGGAGGAGATATGAGGGACAATTGGAGAAGTGAATTATATAAATATAAAGTA
GTAAAAATTGAACCATTAGGAGTAGCACCCACCAAGGCAAAGAGAAGAGTGGTGCAGAGAGAAAAAAGAG
CAGTGGGAATAGGAGCTTTGTTCCTTGGGTTCTTGGGAGCAGCAGGAAGCACTATGGGCGCAGCGTCAAT
GACGCTGACGGTACAGGCCAGACAATTATTGTCTGGTATAGTGCAGCAGCAGAACAATTTGCTGAGGGCT
ATTGAGGCGCAACAGCATCTGTTGCAACTCACAGTCTGGGGCATCAAGCAGCTCCAGGCAAGAATCCTGG
CTGTGGAAAGATACCTAAAGGATCAACAGCTCCTGGGGATTTGGGGTTGCTCTGGAAAACTCATTTGCAC
CACTGCTGTGCCTTGGAATGCTAGTTGGAGTAATAAATCTCTGGAACAGATTTGGAATCACACGACCTGG
ATGGAGTGGGACAGAGAAATTAACAATTACACAAGCTTAATACACTCCTTAATTGAAGAATCGCAAAACC
AGCAAGAAAAGAATGAACAAGAATTATTGGAATTAGATAAATGGGCAAGTTTGTGGAATTGGTTTAACAT
AACAAATTGGCTGTGGTATATAAAATTATTCATAATGATAGTAGGAGGCTTGGTAGGTTTAAGAATAGTT
TTTGCTGTACTTTCTA
